>Addgene plasmid #69116 | pBrain-GFP-TACC3KDP∆682-688-shTACC3 | depositor full sequence | sequence record 122088 | -
TAGTTATTCTGGCGAAAGGGGGATGTGCTGCAAGGCGATTAAGTTGGGTAACGCCAGGGTTTTCCCAGTC
ACGACGTTGTAAAACGACGGCCAGTGAATTGTAATACGACTCACTATAGGGCGAATTGGAGCTCCACCGC
GGTGGCGGCCGCTCTAGAACTAGTGGATCCCCCGGGCTGCAGGAATTCGAACGCTGACGTCATCAACCCG
CTCCAAGGAATCGCGGGCCCAGTGTCACTAGGCGGGAACACCCAGCGCGCGTGCGCCCTGGCAGGAAGAT
GGCTGTGAGGGACAGGGGAGTGGCGCCCTGCAATATTTGCATGTCGCTATGTGTTCTGGGAAATCACCAT
AAACGTGAAATGTCTTTGGATTTGGGAATCTTATAAGTTCTGTATGAGACCACAGATCCCCGTTACCGGA
AGATCGTCTGTTCAAGAGACAGACGATCTTCCGGTAACTTTTTGGAAAAGCTTATCGATACCGTCGACCT
CGAGGGGGGGCCCGGTACCAGCTTTTGTTCCCTTTAGTGAGGGTTAATTTCGAGCTTGGCGTAATCATGG
TCATAGCTGTTTCCTGTGTGAAATTGTTATCCGCTCACAATTCCACACAACATACGAGCCGGAAGCATAA
AGTGTAAAGCCTGGGGTGCCTAATGAGTGAGCTAACTCACATTAATTGCGTTGCGCTCACTGCCCGCTTT
CCAGTCGGGAAACCTGTCGTGCCAGATAGTAATCAATTACGGGGTCATTAGTTCATAGCCCATATATGGA
GTTCCGCGTTACATAACTTACGGTAAATGGCCCGCCTGGCTGACCGCCCAACGACCCCCGCCCATTGACG
TCAATAATGACGTATGTTCCCATAGTAACGCCAATAGGGACTTTCCATTGACGTCAATGGGTGGAGTATT
TACGGTAAACTGCCCACTTGGCAGTACATCAAGTGTATCATATGCCAAGTACGCCCCCTATTGACGTCAA
TGACGGTAAATGGCCCGCCTGGCATTATGCCCAGTACATGACCTTATGGGACTTTCCTACTTGGCAGTAC
ATCTACGTATTAGTCATCGCTATTACCATGGTGATGCGGTTTTGGCAGTACATCAATGGGCGTGGATAGC
GGTTTGACTCACGGGGATTTCCAAGTCTCCACCCCATTGACGTCAATGGGAGTTTGTTTTGGCACCAAAA
TCAACGGGACTTTCCAAAATGTCGTAACAACTCCGCCCCATTGACGCAAATGGGCGGTAGGCGTGTACGG
TGGGAGGTCTATATAAGCAGAGCTGGTTTAGTGAACCGTCAGATCCGCTAGCGCTACCGGTCGCCACCAT
GGTGAGCAAGGGCGAGGAGCTGTTCACCGGGGTGGTGCCCATCCTGGTCGAGCTGGACGGCGACGTAAAC
GGCCACAAGTTCAGCGTGTCCGGCGAGGGCGAGGGCGATGCCACCTACGGCAAGCTGACCCTGAAGTTCA
TCTGCACCACCGGCAAGCTGCCCGTGCCCTGGCCCACCCTCGTGACCACCCTGACCTACGGCGTGCAGTG
CTTCAGCCGCTACCCCGACCACATGAAGCAGCACGACTTCTTCAAGTCCGCCATGCCCGAAGGCTACGTC
CAGGAGCGCACCATCTTCTTCAAGGACGACGGCAACTACAAGACCCGCGCCGAGGTGAAGTTCGAGGGCG
ACACCCTGGTGAACCGCATCGAGCTGAAGGGCATCGACTTCAAGGAGGACGGCAACATCCTGGGGCACAA
GCTGGAGTACAACTACAACAGCCACAACGTCTATATCATGGCCGACAAGCAGAAGAACGGCATCAAGGTG
AACTTCAAGATCCGCCACAACATCGAGGACGGCAGCGTGCAGCTCGCCGACCACTACCAGCAGAACACCC
CCATCGGCGACGGCCCCGTGCTGCTGCCCGACAACCACTACCTGAGCACCCAGTCCGCCCTGAGCAAAGA
CCCCAACGAGAAGCGCGATCACATGGTCCTGCTGGAGTTCGTGACCGCCGCCGGGATCACTCTCGGCATG
GACGAGCTGTACAAGTCCGGACTCAGATCTCGAGCTCAAGCTTCGAATTCTGCAGTCGACGGTACCGCGG
GCCCGGGTATGAGTCTGCAGGTCTTAAACGACAAAAATGTCAGCAATGAAAAAAATACAGAAAATTGCGA
CTTCCTGTTTTCGCCACCAGAAGTTACAGGTAGGTCATCTGTTCTTCGTGTGTCACAGAAAGAAAATGTG
CCACCCAAGAACCTGGCCAAAGCTATGAAGGTGACTTTTCAGACACCTCTGCGGGATCCACAGACGCACA
GGATTCTAAGTCCTAGCATGGCCAGCAAACTTGAGGCTCCTTTCACTCAGGATGACACCCTTGGACTGGA
AAACTCACACCCGGTCTGGACACAGAAAGAGAACCAACAGCTCATCAAGGAAGTGGATGCCAAAACTACT
CATGGAATTCTACAGAAACCAGTGGAGGCTGACACCGACCTCCTGGGGGATGCAAGCCCAGCCTTTGGGA
GTGGCAGCTCCAGCGAGTCTGGCCCAGGTGCCCTGGCTGACCTGGACTGCTCAAGCTCTTCCCAGAGCCC
AGGAAGTTCTGAGAACCAAATGGTGTCTCCAGGAAAAGTGTCTGGCAGCCCTGAGCAAGCCGTGGAGGAA
AACCTTAGTTCCTATTCCTTAGACAGAAGAGTGACACCCGCCTCTGAGACCCTAGAAGACCCTTGCAGGA
CAGAGTCCCAGCACAAAGCGGAGACTCCGCACGGAGCCGAGGAAGAATGCAAAGCGGAGACTCCGCACGG
AGCCGAGGAGGAATGCCGGCACGGTGGGGTCTGTGCTCCCGCAGCAGTGGCCACTTCGCCTCCTGGTGCA
ATCCCTAAGGAAGCCTGCGGAGGAGCACCCCTGCAGGGTCTGCCTGGCGAAGCCCTGGGCTGCCCTGCGG
GTGTGGGCACCCCCGTGCCAGCAGATGGCACTCAGACCCTTACCTGTGCACACACCTCTGCTCCTGAGAG
CACAGCCCCAACCAACCACCTGGTGGCTGGCAGGGCCATGACCCTGAGTCCTCAGGAAGAAGTGGCTGCA
GGCCAAATGGCCAGCTCCTCGAGGAGCGGACCTGTAAAACTAGAATTTGATGTATCTGATGGCGCCACCA
GCAAAAGGGCACCCCCACCAAGGAGACTGGGAGAGAGGTCCGGCCTCAAGCCTCCCTTGAGGAAAGCAGC
AGTGAGGCAGCAAAAGGCCCCGCAGGAGGTGGAGGAGGACGACGGTAGGAGCGGAGCAGGAGAGGACCCC
CCCATGCCAGCTTCTCGGGGCTCTTACCACCTCGACTGGGACAAAATGGATGACCCAAACTTCATCCCGT
TCGGAGGTGACACCAAGTCTGGTTGCAGTGAGGCCCAGCCCCCAGAAAGCCCTGAGACCAGGCTGGGCCA
GCCAGCGGCTGAACAGTTGCATGCTGGGCCTGCCACGGAGGAGCCAGGTCCCTGTCTGAGCCAGCAGCTG
CATTCAGCCTCAGCGGAGGACACGCCTGTGGTGCAGTTGGCAGCCGAGACCCCAACAGCAGAGAGCAAGG
AGAGAGCCTTGAACTCTGCCAGCACCTCGCTTCCCACAAGCTGTCCAGGCAGTGAGCCAGTGCCCACCCA
TCAGCAGGGGCAGCCTGCCTTGGAGCTGAAAGAGGAGAGCTTCAGAGACCCCGCTGAGGTTCTAGGCACG
GGCGCGGAGGTGGATTACCTGGAGCAGTTTGGAACTTCCTCGTTTAAGGAGTCGGCCTTGAGGAAGCAGT
CCTTATACCTCAAGTTCGACCCCCTCCTGAGGGACAGTCCTGGTAGACCAGTGCCCGTGGCCACCGAGAC
CAGCAGCATGCACGGTGCAAATGAGACTCCCTCAGGACGTCCGCGGGAAGCCAAGCTTGTGGAGTTCGAT
TTCTTGGGAGCACTGGACATTCCTGTGCCAGGCCCACCCCCAGGTGTTCCCGCGCCTGGGGGCCCACCCC
TGTCCACCGGACCTATAGTGGACCTGCTCCAGTACAGCCAGAAGGACCTGGATGCAGTGGTAAAGGCGAC
ACAGGAGGAGAACCGGGAGCTGAGGAGCAGGTGTGAGGAGCTCCACGGGAAGAACCTGGAACTGGGGAAG
ATCATGGACAGGTTCGAAGAGGAAGTTCAGAAGCAGAAGGAACTTTCCAAAGCTGAAATCCAGAAAGTTC
TAAAAGAAAAAGACCAACTTACCACAGATCTGAACTCCATGGAGAAGTCCTTCTCCGACCTCTTCAAGCG
TTTTGAGAAACAGAAAGAGGTGATCGAGGGCTACCGCAAGAACGAAGAGTCACTGAAGAAGTGCGTGGAG
GATTACCTGGCAAGGATCACCCAGGAGGGCCAGAGGTACCAAGCCCTGAAGGCCCACGCGGAGGAGAAGC
TGCAGCTGGCAAACGAGGAGATCGCCCAGGTCCGGAGCAAGGCCCAGGCGGAA
[138 nt withheld, positions 4464-4601]
TCTAGATAACTGATCATAATCAGCCATACCACATTTGTAGAGGTTTTACTTGCTTTAAAAAACCTCCCAC
ACCTCCCCCTGAACCTGAAACATAAAATGAATGCAATTGTTGTTGTTAACTTGTTTATTGCAGCTTATAA
TGGTTACAAATAAAGCAATAGCATCACAAATTTCACAAATAAAGCATTTTTTTCACTGCATTCTAGTTGT
GGTTTGTCCAAACTCATCAATGTATCTTAACGCGTAAATTGTAAGCGTTAATATTTTGTTAAAATTCGCG
TTAAATTTTTGTTAAATCAGCTCATTTTTTAACCAATAGGCCGAAATCGGCAAAATCCCTTATAAATCAA
AAGAATAGACCGAGATAGGGT
[37 nt withheld, positions 4973-5009]
AAAGAACGTGGACTCCAACGTCAAAGG
[49 nt withheld, positions 5037-5085]
T
[91 nt withheld, positions 5087-5177]
G
[124 nt withheld, positions 5179-5302]
CAGGTGGCACTTTTCGGGGAAATGTGCGCGGAACCCCTATTTGTTTATTTTTCTAAATACATTCAAATAT
GTATCCGCTCATGAGACAATAACCCTGATAAATGCTTCAATAATATTGAAAAAGGAAGAGTCCTGAGGCG
GAAAGAACCAGCTGTGGAATGTGTGTCAGTTAGGGTGTGGAAAGTCCCCAGGCTCCCCAGCAGGCAGAAG
TATGCAAAGCATGCATCTCAATTAGTCAGCAACCAGGTGTGGAAAGTCCCCAGGCTCCCCAGCAGGCAGA
AGTATGCAAAGCATGCATCTCAATTAGTCAGCAACCATAGTCCCGCCCCTAACTCCGCCCATCCCGCCCC
TAACTCCGCCCAGTTCCGCCCATTCTCCGCCCCATGGCTGACTAATTTTTTTTATTTATGCAGAGGCCGA
GGCCGCCTCGGCCTCTGAGCTATTCCAGAAGTAGTGAGGAGGCTTTTTTGGAGGCCTAGGCTTTTGCAAA
GATCGATCAAGAGACAGGATGAGGATCGTTTCGCATGATTGAACAAGATGGATTGCACGCAGGTTCTCCG
GCCGCTTGGGTGGAGAGGCTATTCGGCTATGACTGGGCACAACAGACAATCGGCTGCTCTGATGCCGCCG
TGTTCCGGCTGTCAGCGCAGGGGCGCCCGGTTCTTTTTGTCAAGACCGACCTGTCCGGTGCCCTGAATGA
ACTGCAAGACGAGGCAGCGCGGCTATCGTGGCTGGCCACGACGGGCGTTCCTTGCGCAGCTGTGCTCGAC
GTTGTCACTGAAGCGGGAAGGGACTGGCTGCTATTGGGCGAAGTGCCGGGGCAGGATCTCCTGTCATCTC
ACCTTGCTCCTGCCGAGAAAGTATCCATCATGGCTGATGCAATGCGGCGGCTGCATACGCTTGATCCGGC
TACCTGCCCATTCGACCACCAAGCGAAACATCGCATCGAGCGAGCACGTACTCGGATGGAAGCCGGTCTT
GTCGATCAGGATGATCTGGACGAAGAGCATCAGGGGCTCGCGCCAGCCGAACTGTTCGCCAGGCTCAAGG
CGAGCATGCCCGACGGCGAGGATCTCGTCGTGACCCATGGCGATGCCTGCTTGCCGAATATCATGGTGGA
AAATGGCCGCTTTTCTGGATTCATCGACTGTGGCCGGCTGGGTGTGGCGGACCGCTATCAGGACATAGCG
TTGGCTACCCGTGATATTGCTGAAGAGCTTGGCGGCGAATGGGCTGACCGCTTCCTCGTGCTTTACGGTA
TCGCCGCTCCCGATTCGCAGCGCATCGCCTTCTATCGCCTTCTTGACGAGTTCTTCTGAGCGGGACTCTG
GGGTTCGAAATGACCGACCAAGCGACGCCCAACCTGCCATCACGAGATTTCGATTCCACCGCCGCCTTCT
ATGAAAGGTTGGGCTTCGGAATCGTTTTCCGGGACGCCGGCTGGATGATCCTCCAGCGCGGGGATCTCAT
GCTGGAGTTCTTCGCCCACCCTAGGGGGAGGCTAACTGAAACACGGAAGGAGACAATACCGGAAGGAACC
CGCGCTATGACGGCAATAAAAAGACAGAATAAAACGCACGGTGTTGGGTCGTTTGTTCATAAACGCGGGG
TTCGGTCCCAGGGCTGGCACTCTGTCGATACCCCACCGAGACCCCATTGGGGCCAATACGCCCGCGTTTC
TTCCTTTTCCCCACCCCACCCCCCAAGTTCGGGTGAAGGCCCAGGGCTCGCAGCCAACGTCGGGGCGGCA
GGCCCTGCCATAGCCTCAGGTTACTCATATATACTTTAGATTGATTTAAAACTTCATTTTTAATTTAAAA
GGATCTAGGTGAAGATCCTTTTTGATAATCTCATGACCAAAATCCCTTAACGTGAGTTTTCGTTCCACTG
AGCGTCAGACCCCGTAGAAAAGATCAAAGGATCTTCTTGAGATCCTTTTTTTCTGCGCGTAATCTGCTGC
TTGCAAACAAAAAAACCACCGCTACCAGCGGTGGTTTGTTTGCCGGATCAAGAGCTACCAACTCTTTTTC
CGAAGGTAACTGGCTTCAGCAGAGCGCAGATACCAAATACTGTCCTTCTAGTGTAGCCGTAGTTAGGCCA
CCACTTCAAGAACTCTGTAGCACCGCCTACATACCTCGCTCTGCTAATCCTGTTACCAGTGGCTGCTGCC
AGTGGCGATAAGTCGTGTCTTACCGGGTTGGACTCAAGACGATAGTTACCGGATAAGGCGCAGCGGTCGG
GCTGAACGGGGGGTTCGTGCACACAGCCCAGCTTGGAGCGAACGACCTACACCGAACTGAGATACCTACA
GCGTGAGCTATGAGAAAGCGCCACGCTTCCCGAAGGGAGAAAGGCGGACAGGTATCCGGTAAGCGGCAGG
GTCGGAACAGGAGAGCGCACGAGGGAGCTTCCAGGGGGAAACGCCTGGTATCTTTATAGTCCTGTCGGGT
TTCGCCACCTCTGACTTGAGCGTCGATTTTTGTGATGCTCGTCAGGGGGGCGGAGCCTATGGAAAAACGC
CAGCAACGCGGCCTTTTTACGGTTCCTGGCCTTTTGCTGGCCTTTTGCTCACATGTTCTTTCCTGCGTTA
TCCCCTGATTCTGTGGATAACCGTATTACCGCCATGCAT
Features (pLannotate 1.2.2; 25 found; start..end, strand, type, name):
      9..99      -  CDS            lacZα (fragment): LacZα fragment of β-galactosidase; lacZ fragment
    102..120     +  promoter       T7 promoter: promoter for bacteriophage T7 RNA polymerase
    129..190     +  misc_feature   MCS (fragment): pBluescript multiple cloning site
    189..403     +  promoter       H1 promoter: human H1 RNA promoter
    468..509     +  misc_feature   MCS (fragment): pBluescript multiple cloning site
    521..539     -  promoter       T3 promoter: promoter for bacteriophage T3 RNA polymerase
    584..600     -  protein_bind   lac operator: The lac repressor binds to the lac operator to inhibit transcription in E. coli. This inhibition can be relieved by adding lactose or isopropyl-β-D-thiogalactopyranoside (IPTG). lac repressor encoded by lacI
    608..638     -  promoter       lac promoter: promoter for the E. coli lac operon
    653..674     -  protein_bind   CAP binding site: CAP binding activates transcription in the presence of cAMP. E. coli catabolite activator protein
    687..725     -  CDS            lacI (fragment): lac repressor; lacI; The lac repressor binds to the lac operator to inhibit transcription in E. coli. This inhibition can be relieved by adding lactose or isopropyl-β-D-thiogalactopyranoside (IPTG).
    777..1080    +  enhancer       CMV enhancer: human cytomegalovirus immediate early enhancer
   1081..1284    +  promoter       CMV promoter: human cytomegalovirus (CMV) immediate early promoter
   1329..2045    +  CDS            EGFP: EGFP is a basic (constitutively fluorescent) green fluorescent protein published in 1996, derived from Aequorea victoria. It is reported to be a rapidly-maturing weak dimer with moderate acid sensitivity.
   2046..2107    +  misc_feature   MCS (fragment): multiple cloning site
   2109..4601    +  CDS            TACC3 (sequence partly withheld): TACC3_HUMAN - Also known as ERIC1. Experimental evidence at protein level: Swiss-Prot protein existence level 1. Plays a role in the microtubule-dependent coupling of the nucleus and the centrosome. Involved in the processes that regulate centrosome-mediated interkinetic nuclear migration (INM) of neural progenitors (By similarity). Acts as component of the TACC3/ch- TOG/clathrin complex proposed to contribute to stabilization of kinetochore fibers of the mitotic spindle by acting as inter- microtubule bridge. The TACC3/ch-TOG/clathrin complex is required for the maintenance of kinetochore fib
   4612..4696    +  CDS            large T antigen (fragment): large T antigen from SV40 (simian virus 40)
   4719..4840    +  polyA_signal   SV40 poly(A) signal: SV40 polyadenylation signal
   4874..5302    -  rep_origin     f1 ori (sequence partly withheld): f1 bacteriophage origin of replication; arrow indicates direction of (+) strand synthesis
   5329..5433    +  promoter       AmpR promoter: bla
   5435..5792    +  promoter       SV40 promoter: SV40 enhancer and early promoter
   5827..6621    +  CDS            NeoR/KanR: aminoglycoside phosphotransferase from Tn5; aph(3')-II (or nptII); confers resistance to neomycin, kanamycin, and G418 (Geneticin®)
   6642..6794    +  CDS            ble (fragment): BLE_KLEPN - Experimental evidence at protein level: Swiss-Prot protein existence level 1. Binding protein with a strong affinity to the bleomycin family of antibiotics. Binds to CL990; an antimitotic-antibiotic compound. From Klebsiella pneumoniae.
   6853..6900    +  polyA_signal   HSV TK poly(A) signal: herpes simplex virus thymidine kinase polyadenylation signal (Cole and Stacy, 1985)
   6991..7007    -  polyA_signal   bGH poly(A) signal (fragment): bovine growth hormone polyadenylation signal
   7229..7817    +  rep_origin     ori: high-copy-number ColE1/pMB1/pBR322/pUC origin of replication
