[The description below was written by a language model from this plasmid's Addgene catalogue record and pLannotate feature annotations shown in this document.]
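Description:
pBrain-GFP-TACC3KDP∆682-688-shTACC3 is a 7.9 kb dual-promoter mammalian plasmid built on the pBrain backbone for "knockdown and replace" experiments: it depletes endogenous TACC3 by RNAi and re-expresses a tagged, RNAi-resistant mutant from the same plasmid. It replicates in E. coli from a high-copy ColE1/pUC-type origin and also carries an f1 origin. A single NeoR/KanR (Tn5 aminoglycoside phosphotransferase) gene sits behind tandem bacterial (AmpR) and SV40 early promoters and ends with the HSV TK polyadenylation signal. This gene provides kanamycin selection in bacteria and G418 selection in mammalian cells.

The first expression unit uses the CMV enhancer/promoter to drive EGFP fused, through a short linker derived from a multiple cloning site, to the N-terminus of human TACC3, with an SV40 poly(A) signal downstream. The TACC3 coding sequence has silent changes at codons 30–33 that make its transcript resistant to the knockdown. It also lacks residues 682–688, the region containing the ch-TOG binding site. The second unit is a human H1 RNA polymerase III promoter located within pBluescript-derived sequence (MCS fragments, T7/T3 promoters and lac remnants). The hairpin targeting endogenous TACC3 is not annotated in the feature table, but it presumably occupies the gap just downstream of the H1 promoter. The record does not state how it was cloned.

Because both units are on one plasmid, green-fluorescent cells should also be the ones depleted of native TACC3, so the behaviour of the ch-TOG-binding-deficient protein can be examined without the wild-type protein present. The associated work used such constructs to study TACC3–ch-TOG tracking of growing microtubule tips.
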