Addgene plasmid #69116: pBrain-GFP-TACC3KDP∆682-688-shTACC3
Purpose: Dual-promoter plasmid to express knockdown-proof human TACC3 (682-688aa ch-TOG binding site deleted) tagged with EGFP along with shRNA to knock down endogenous TACC3 in mammalian cells.
Depositing lab: Stephen Royle. Depositing organization: University of Warwick. Publication: TACC3-ch-TOG track the growing tips of microtubules independently of clathrin and Aurora-A phosphorylation. Gutierrez-Caballero C, Burgess SG, Bayliss R, Royle SJ. Biol Open. 2015 Jan 16;4(2):170-9. doi: 10.1242/bio.201410843. PubMed 25596274.
Backbone
  Vector backbone: pBrain
  Backbone size w/o insert (bp): 5438
  Total vector size (bp): 7931
  Vector type: Mammalian Expression, RNAi
  Selectable markers: Neomycin (select with G418)
Growth in bacteria
  Bacterial resistance: Kanamycin, 50 μg/mL
  Growth temperature: 37°C
  Growth strain: DH5alpha
  Copy number: Unknown
Gene/Insert 1
  Gene/Insert name: Transforming Acidic Coiled Coil protein 3 (alt names: TACC3; ERIC1)
  Species: H. sapiens (human)
  Insert size (bp): 2502
  Mutation: Deletion of amino acids 682-688 (region containing ch-TOG binding site). Silent mutations in amino acids 30-33 to confer siRNA resistance.
  GenBank ID: NM_006342.2
  Entrez Gene: TACC3 (a.k.a. ERIC-1, ERIC1, Tacc4, maskin)
  Promoter: CMV
  Tag / fusion protein: EGFP (N terminal on insert)
  Cloning method: Restriction Enzyme; 5′ cloning site NheI (not destroyed); 3′ cloning site MluI (not destroyed)
  Sequencing primers: 5′ -; 3′ -
Gene/Insert 2
  Gene/Insert name: shTACC3
  Species: H. sapiens (human)
  Cloning method: Unknown
  Sequencing primers: 5′ -; 3′ -
Resource information
  A portion of this plasmid was derived from a plasmid made by: Human TACC3 Clone: IMAGE ID 6148176 (Clone BC106071).
Terms and licenses: Academic/Nonprofit Terms; Industry Terms: Not Available to Industry
How to cite: pBrain-GFP-TACC3KDP∆682-688-shTACC3 was a gift from Stephen Royle (Addgene plasmid # 69116 ; http://n2t.net/addgene:69116 ; RRID:Addgene_69116)
