>Addgene plasmid #69116 | pBrain-GFP-TACC3KDP∆682-688-shTACC3 | addgene partial sequence | sequence record 124522 | EGFP-C 5'-CATGGTCCTGCTGGAGTTCGTG-3'
AGTCCGGACTCAGATCTCGAGCTCAAGCTTCGAATTCTGCAGTCGACGGTACCGCGGGCCCGGGTATGAG
TCTGCAGGTCTTAAACGACAAAAATGTCAGCAATGAAAAAAATACAGAAAATTGCGACTTCCTGTTTTCG
CCACCAGAAGTTACAGGTAGGTCATCTGTTCTTCGTGTGTCACAGAAAGAAAATGTGCCACCCAAGAACC
TGGCCAAAGCTATGAAGGTGACTTTTCAGACACCTCTGCGGGATCCACAGACGCACAGGATTCTAAGTCC
TAGCATGGCCAGCAAACTTGAGGCTCCTTTCACTCAGGATGACACCCTTGGACTGGAAAACTCACACCCG
GTCTGGACACAGAAAGAGAACCAACAGCTCATCAAGGAAGTGGATGCCAAAACTACTCATGGAATTCTAC
AGAAACCAGTGGAGGCTGACACCGACCTCCTGGGGGATGCAAGCCCAGCCTTTGGGAGTGGCAGCTCCAG
CGAGTCTGGCCCAGGTGCCCTGGCTGACCTGGACTGCTCAAGCTCTTCCCAGAGCCCAGGAAGTTCTGAG
AACCAAATGGTGTCTCCAGGAAAAGTGTCTGGCAGCCCTGAGCAAGCCGTGGAGGAAAACCTTAGTTCCT
ATTCCTTAGACAGAAGAGTGACACCCGCCTCTGAGACCCTAGAAGACCCTTGCAGGACAGAGTCCCAGCA
CAAAGCGGAGACTCCGCACGGAGCCGAGGAAGAATGCAAAGCGGAGACTCCGCACGGAGCCGAGGAGGAA
TGCCGGCACGGTGG
