>Addgene plasmid #69116 | pBrain-GFP-TACC3KDP∆682-688-shTACC3 | addgene partial sequence | sequence record 125258 | M13-F20 5'-TGTAAAACGACGGCCAGT-3'
GCGGCCGCTCTAGAACTAGTGGATCCCCCGGGCTGCAGGAATTCGAACGCTGACGTCATCAACCCGCTCC
AAGGAATCGCGGGCCCAGTGTCACTAGGCGGGAACACCCAGCGCGCGTGCGCCCTGGCAGGAAGATGGCT
GTGAGGGACAGGGGAGTGGCGCCCTGCAATATTTGCATGTCGCTATGTGTTCTGGGAAATCACCATAAAC
GTGAAATGTCTTTGGATTTGGGAATCTTATAAGTTCTGTATGAGACCACAGATCCCCGTTACCGGAAGAT
CGTCTGTTCAAGAGACAGACGATCTTCCGGTAACTTTTTGGAAAAGCTTATCGATACCGTCGACCTCGAG
GGGGGGCCCGGTACCAGCTTTTGTTCCCTTTAGTGAGGGTTAATTTCGAGCTTGGCGTAATCATGGTCAT
AGCTGTTTCCTGTGTGAAATTGTTATCCGCTCACAATTCCACACAACATACGAGCCGGAAGCATAAAGTG
TAAAGCCTGGGGTGCCTAATGAGTGAGCTAACTCACATTAATTGCGTTGCGCTCACTGCCCGCTTTCCAG
TCGGGAAACCTGTCGTGCCAGATAGTAATCAATTACGGGGTCATTAGTTCATAGCCCATATATGGAGTTC
CGCGTTACATAACTTACGGTAAATGGCCCGCCTGGCTGACCGCCCAACGACCCCCGCC
