>Addgene plasmid #69116 | pBrain-GFP-TACC3KDP∆682-688-shTACC3 | addgene partial sequence | sequence record 126112 | pEGFP-R 5'-acctctacaaatgtggtatg-3'
[127 nt withheld, positions 1-127]
TTCCGCCTGGGCCTTGCTCCGGACCTGGGCGATCTCCTCGTTTGCCAGCTGCAGCTTCTCCTCCGCGTGG
GCCTTCAGGGCTTGGTACCTCTGGCCCTCCTGGGTGATCCTTGCCAGGTAATCCTCCACGCACTTCTTCA
GTGACTCTTCGTTCTTGCGGTAGCCCTCGATCACCTCTTTCTGTTTCTCAAAACGCTTGAAGAGGTCGGA
GAAGGACTTCTCCATGGAGTTCAGATCTGTGGTAAGTTGGTCTTTTTCTTTTAGAACTTTCTGGATTTCA
GCTTTGGAAAGTTCCTTCTGCTTCTGAACTTCCTCTTCGAACCTGTCCATGATCTTCCCCAGTTCCAGGT
TCTTCCCGTGGAGCTCCTCACACCTGCTCCTCAGCTCCCGGTTCTCCTCCTGTGTCGCCTTTACCACTGC
ATCCAGGTCCTTCTGGCTGTACTGGAGCAGGTCCACTATAGGTCCGGTGGACAGGGGTGGGCCCCCAGGC
GCGGGAACACCTGGGGGTGGGCCTGGCACAGGAATGTCCAGTGCTCCCAAGAAATCGAACTCCACAAGCT
TGGCTTCCCGCGGACGTCCTGAGGGAGTCTCATTTGCACCGTGCATGCTGCTGGTCTCGGTGGCCACGGG
CACTGGTCTACCAGGACTGTCCCTCAGGAGGG
